Addgene plasmid #72681: pcDNA3-Cdt1 human
Purpose: mammalian expression of human Cdt1
Depositing lab: Domenico Maiorano. Depositing organization: CNRS UMR 9002, Institut de Genetique Humaine (IGH). Publication: PIP degron proteins, substrates of CRL4Cdt2, and not PIP boxes, interfere with DNA polymerase eta and kappa focus formation on UV damage. Tsanov N, Kermi C, Coulombe P, Van der Laan S, Hodroj D, Maiorano D. Nucleic Acids Res. 2014 Apr;42(6):3692-706. doi: 10.1093/nar/gkt1400. Epub 2014 Jan 14. PubMed 24423875.
Backbone
  Vector backbone: pcDNA3-HA C-terminal
  Vector type: Mammalian Expression
Growth in bacteria
  Bacterial resistance: Ampicillin, 100 μg/mL
  Growth temperature: 37°C
  Growth strain: DH5alpha
  Copy number: High Copy
Gene/Insert
  Gene/Insert name: Cdt1 (alt name: chromatin licensing and DNA replication factor 1)
  Species: H. sapiens (human)
  Entrez Gene: CDT1 (a.k.a. DUP, RIS2)
  Promoter: CMV
  Cloning method: Unknown
  Sequencing primers: 5′ CMV-F; 3′ BGHrev
Terms and licenses: Academic/Nonprofit Terms; Industry Terms: Not Available to Industry
How to cite: pcDNA3-Cdt1 human was a gift from Domenico Maiorano (Addgene plasmid # 72681 ; http://n2t.net/addgene:72681 ; RRID:Addgene_72681)
