[The description below was written by a language model from this plasmid's Addgene catalogue record.]
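Description:
pcDNA3-Cdt1 human is a mammalian expression plasmid carrying the human CDT1 coding sequence (chromatin licensing and DNA replication factor 1, also known as DUP or RIS2) in a pcDNA3 derivative described as "pcDNA3-HA C-terminal". Expression is driven by the CMV promoter, a strong constitutive promoter suited to transient transfection of cultured mammalian cells. The recorded sequencing primers (a CMV forward primer and a BGH reverse primer) indicate that the insert lies between the CMV promoter and a bovine growth hormone polyadenylation region, as is usual for pcDNA3-type vectors. The backbone name suggests that the vector supplies an HA epitope at the C-terminus of the insert, but the record lists no tag for the insert, so whether Cdt1 is actually expressed as an HA fusion is not confirmed. In bacteria the plasmid is maintained at high copy number under ampicillin selection. No mammalian selection marker is stated, the cloning method is recorded as unknown, and no feature table was available, so other backbone elements cannot be verified here.

Cdt1 is a replication licensing factor that helps load the MCM helicase onto origins. It carries a PIP degron, through which the CRL4-Cdt2 ubiquitin ligase targets it for degradation. The associated publication examines how PIP degron proteins that are CRL4-Cdt2 substrates interfere with focus formation by the translesion DNA polymerases eta and kappa after UV damage. This fits the plasmid's stated purpose of expressing human Cdt1 in mammalian cells, for example to study the effects of its overexpression on DNA damage responses.
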