>Addgene plasmid #72681 | pcDNA3-Cdt1 human | addgene partial sequence | sequence record 135200 | CMV-F 5'-CGCAAATGGGCGGTAGGCGTG-3'
CTAGAAGAACCCACTGCCTTACTGGCTTATCGAAATTAATACGACTCACTATAGGGAGACCCAAGCTTAC
CATGGAGCAGCGCCGCGTCACCGACTTCTTCGCGCGCCGCCGCCCGGGACCCCCCCGCATCGCGCCGCCC
AAGCTGGCCTGCCGCACCCCCAGCCCCGCCAGGCCCGCACTCCGCGCCCCGGCCTCCGCTACCAGTGGCA
GCCGCAAGCGCGCCCGCCCGCCCGCCGCCCCCGGACGCGACCAGGCCAGGCCACCGGCCCGCAGGAGACT
GCGGCTGTCGGTGGACGAGGTTTCCAGCCCCAGTACCCCCGAGGCCCCAGACATCCCAGCCTGCCCTTCT
CCGGGCCAGAAGATAAAGAAATCCACCCCGGCAGCAGGTCAGCCGCCCCACCTGACATCCGCGCAGGACC
AGGACACCATCTCTGAGCTTGCGTCATGCCTGCAACGGGCCCGGGAGCTGGGGGCAAGAGTCCGGGCGCT
GAAGG
