>Addgene plasmid #72681 | pcDNA3-Cdt1 human | addgene partial sequence | sequence record 135510 | BGH-rev 5'-TAGAAGGCACAGTCGAGG-3'
GGGCCCTCTAGATTAGAGGCTAGCATAATCAGGAACATCATAAGAATTCAGCCCCTCCTCAGCACGTGTC
TGGTGGGCCAGGCGTGCAGTGATGTGGGCGAGGTCCGCGGCCTTGTCCAGCTTGACGTAGGTGTCGGTGC
GGATGCGGTGGAGGCTGAGCCAGTCCGGCAGCAGCTCGGAGAGGAGCAGCAGGTGCTTCTCCATTTCCCC
AGGGCTCATGATAGTACAACAGCTGCCCACCATCCTGGCACAGGCCACCTCCATGCTGAGCGCAGGCTTG
CGTTCGGACACAAAGACGCTCCGCAGCACGCGGGCCAGCTCAGGCAGCCGTTCTAAGCGCTGCAGCCGCT
GCTCCTGCTCCGGGCACCGCGTCATCTGTGCCAGCTGCTTCTGTGCCTCCTTGGCTCGGATCCGCTCCAG
CAGATCCTGGGACACCCCCTTCAGAGCACTGGGAGAGGCTGCAGGCGGGGTGGCTGGTGGGGTAGCCGGC
AGTGCTGGCCTGGGAGACCCGGGGCTGCTGGGCGCAGCAGAGCGCAGGGCCAATTGACTCAAGGCCTTCT
CCATCCTGGGTGAAATCAGGTTGCGGGCCCGGGCCAGCACCTCCTGAGCA
